>Addgene plasmid #51864 | F2RL3-bio-His | depositor full sequence | sequence record 79758 | F2RL3-bio-His sequence 6869 bps
GTCGACCTCCATCACGGCCTATAAGAGTGAGGGGGAGTCAGCGGAGTTCTCCTTCCCACTCAACCTTGGA
GAGGAAAGCCTGCAGGGAGAGTTGAGATGGAAGGCAGAGAAGGCTCCTTCTTCCCAGTCCTGGATCACCT
TCTCCCTAAAGAACCAAAAGGTGTCTGTGCAGAAGTCTACTAGCAACCCCAAGTTCCAGCTGTCCGAAAC
GCTCCCACTCACCCTTCAGATACCCCAGGTCTCCCTTCAGTTTGCTGGTTCTGGCAACCTGACCCTGACT
CTGGACAGAGGGATACTGTATCAGGAAGTGAACCTGGTGGTGATGAAAGTGACTCAGCCCGACAGCAACA
CTTTGACCTGTGAGGTGATGGGACCCACCTCACCCAAGATGAGACTGATCTTGAAGCAGGAGAATCAGGA
GGCCAGGGTCTCCAGGCAGGAGAAAGTGATTCAAGTGCAGGCCCCTGAAGCAGGGGTGTGGCAATGTCTA
CTGAGTGAAGGTGAAGAGGTCAAGATGGACTCCAAGATCCAGGTTTTATCCAAAGGGTTGAATTCCGGCA
GCCTGCACCACATCCTGGACGCCCAGAAGATGCTGTGGAACCACAGGGACAGGAACCTGCCTCCTCTGGC
CCCTCTGGGCCCCCACCACCATCACCACCATTGAGTCTAGACACGTGATTAATTAAGGATCCCCCGACCT
CGACCTCTGGCTAATAAAGGAAATTTATTTTCATTGCAATAGTGTGTTGGAATTTTTTGTGTCTCTCACT
CGGAAGGACATATGGGAGGGCAAATCATTTGGTCGAGATCCCTCGGAGATCTCTAGCTAGAGGATCGATC
CCCGCCCCGGACGAACTAAACCTGACTACGACATCTCTGCCCCTTCTTCGCGGGGCAGTGCATGTAATCC
CTTCAGTTGGTTGGTACAACTTGCCAACTGGGCCCTGTTCCACATGTGACACGGGGGGGGACCAAACACA
AAGGGGTTCTCTGACTGTAGTTGACATCCTTATAAATGGATGTGCACATTTGCCAACACTGAGTGGCTTT
CATCCTGGAGCAGACTTTGCAGTCTGTGGACTGCAACACAACATTGCCTTTATGTGTAACTCTTGGCTGA
AGCTCTTACACCAATGCTGGGGGACATGTACCTCCCAGGGGCCCAGGAAGACTACGGGAGGCTACACCAA
CGTCAATCAGAGGGGCCTGTGTAGCTACCGATAAGCGGACCCTCAAGAGGGCATTAGCAATAGTGTTTAT
AAGGCCCCCTTGTTAACCCTAAACGGGTAGCATATGCTTCCCGGGTAGTAGTATATACTATCCAGACTAA
CCCTAATTCAATAGCATATGTTACCCAACGGGAAGCATATGCTATCGAATTAGGGTTAGTAAAAGGGTCC
TAAGGAACAGCGATATCTCCCACCCCATGAGCTGTCACGGTTTTATTTACATGGGGTCAGGATTCCACGA
GGGTAGTGAACCATTTTAGTCACAAGGGCAGTGGCTGAAGATCAAGGAGCGGGCAGTGAACTCTCCTGAA
TCTTCGCCTGCTTCTTCATTCTCCTTCGTTTAGCTAATAGAATAACTGCTGAGTTGTGAACAGTAAGGTG
TATGTGAGGTGCTCGAAAACAAGGTTTCAGGTGACGCCCCCAGAATAAAATTTGGACGGGGGGTTCAGTG
GTGGCATTGTGCTATGACACCAATATAACCCTCACAAACCCCTTGGGCAATAAATACTAGTGTAGGAATG
AAACATTCTGAATATCTTTAACAATAGAAATCCATGGGGTGGGGACAAGCCGTAAAGACTGGATGTCCAT
CTCACACGAATTTATGGCTATGGGCAACACATAATCCTAGTGCAATATGATACTGGGGTTATTAAGATGT
GTCCCAGGCAGGGACCAAGACAGGTGAACCATGTTGTTACACTCTATTTGTAACAAGGGGAAAGAGAGTG
GACGCCGACAGCAGCGGACTCCACTGGTTGTCTCTAACACCCCCGAAAATTAAACGGGGCTCCACGCCAA
TGGGGCCCATAAACAAAGACAAGTGGCCACTCTTTTTTTTGAAATTGTGGAGTGGGGGCACGCGTCAGCC
CCCACACGCCGCCCTGCGGTTTTGGACTGTAAAATAAGGGTGTAATAACTTGGCTGATTGTAACCCCGCT
AACCACTGCGGTCAAACCACTTGCCCACAAAACCACTAATGGCACCCCGGGGAATACCTGCATAAGTAGG
TGGGCGGGCCAAGATAGGGGCGCGATTGCTGCGATCTGGAGGACAAATTACACACACTTGCGCCTGAGCG
CCAAGCACAGGGTTGTTGGTCCTCATATTCACGAGGTCGCTGAGAGCACGGTGGGCTAATGTTGCCATGG
GTAGCATATACTACCCAAATATCTGGATAGCATATGCTATCCTAATCTATATCTGGGTAGCATAGGCTAT
CCTAATCTATATCTGGGTAGCATATGCTATCCTAATCTATATCTGGGTAGTATATGCTATCCTAATTTAT
ATCTGGGTAGCATAGGCTATCCTAATCTATATCTGGGTAGCATATGCTATCCTAATCTATATCTGGGTAG
TATATGCTATCCTAATCTGTATCCGGGTAGCATATGCTATCCTAATAGAGATTAGGGTAGTATATGCTAT
CCTAATTTATATCTGGGTAGCATATACTACCCAAATATCTGGATAGCATATGCTATCCTAATCTATATCT
GGGTAGCATATGCTATCCTAATCTATATCTGGGTAGCATAGGCTATCCTAATCTATATCTGGGTAGCATA
TGCTATCCTAATCTATATCTGGGTAGTATATGCTATCCTAATTTATATCTGGGTAGCATAGGCTATCCTA
ATCTATATCTGGGTAGCATATGCTATCCTAATCTATATCTGGGTAGTATATGCTATCCTAATCTGTATCC
GGGTAGCATATGCTATCCTCATGATAAGCTGTCAAACATGAGAATTTTCTTGAAGACGAAAGGGCCTCGT
GATACGCCTATTTTTATAGGTTAATGTCATGATAATAATGGTTTCTTAGACGTCAGGTGGCACTTTTCGG
GGAAATGTGCGCGGAACCCCTATTTGTTTATTTTTCTAAATACATTCAAATATGTATCCGCTCATGAGAC
AATAACCCTGATAAATGCTTCAATAATATTGAAAAAGGAAGAGTATGAGTATTCAACATTTCCGTGTCGC
CCTTATTCCCTTTTTTGCGGCATTTTGCCTTCCTGTTTTTGCTCACCCAGAAACGCTGGTGAAAGTAAAA
GATGCTGAAGATCAGTTGGGTGCACGAGTGGGTTACATCGAACTGGATCTCAACAGCGGTAAGATCCTTG
AGAGTTTTCGCCCCGAAGAACGTTTTCCAATGATGAGCACTTTTAAAGTTCTGCTATGTGGCGCGGTATT
ATCCCGTGTTGACGCCGGGCAAGAGCAACTCGGTCGCCGCATACACTATTCTCAGAATGACTTGGTTGAG
TACTCACCAGTCACAGAAAAGCATCTTACGGATGGCATGACAGTAAGAGAATTATGCAGTGCTGCCATAA
CCATGAGTGATAACACTGCGGCCAACTTACTTCTGACAACGATCGGAGGACCGAAGGAGCTAACCGCTTT
TTTGCACAACATGGGGGATCATGTAACTCGCCTTGATCGTTGGGAACCGGAGCTGAATGAAGCCATACCA
AACGACGAGCGTGACACCACGATGCCTGCAGCAATGGCAACAACGTTGCGCAAACTATTAACTGGCGAAC
TACTTACTCTAGCTTCCCGGCAACAATTAATAGACTGGATGGAGGCGGATAAAGTTGCAGGACCACTTCT
GCGCTCGGCCCTTCCGGCTGGCTGGTTTATTGCTGATAAATCTGGAGCCGGTGAGCGTGGGTCTCGCGGT
ATCATTGCAGCACTGGGGCCAGATGGTAAGCCCTCCCGTATCGTAGTTATCTACACGACGGGGAGTCAGG
CAACTATGGATGAACGAAATAGACAGATCGCTGAGATAGGTGCCTCACTGATTAAGCATTGGTAACTGTC
AGACCAAGTTTACTCATATATACTTTAGATTGATTTAAAACTTCATTTTTAATTTAAAAGGATCTAGGTG
AAGATCCTTTTTGATAATCTCATGACCAAAATCCCTTAACGTGAGTTTTCGTTCCACTGAGCGTCAGACC
CCGTAGAAAAGATCAAAGGATCTTCTTGAGATCCTTTTTTTCTGCGCGTAATCTGCTGCTTGCAAACAAA
AAAACCACCGCTACCAGCGGTGGTTTGTTTGCCGGATCAAGAGCTACCAACTCTTTTTCCGAAGGTAACT
GGCTTCAGCAGAGCGCAGATACCAAATACTGTTCTTCTAGTGTAGCCGTAGTTAGGCCACCACTTCAAGA
ACTCTGTAGCACCGCCTACATACCTCGCTCTGCTAATCCTGTTACCAGTGGCTGCTGCCAGTGGCGATAA
GTCGTGTCTTACCGGGTTGGACTCAAGACGATAGTTACCGGATAAGGCGCAGCGGTCGGGCTGAACGGGG
GGTTCGTGCACACAGCCCAGCTTGGAGCGAACGACCTACACCGAACTGAGATACCTACAGCGTGAGCTAT
GAGAAAGCGCCACGCTTCCCGAAGGGAGAAAGGCGGACAGGTATCCGGTAAGCGGCAGGGTCGGAACAGG
AGAGCGCACGAGGGAGCTTCCAGGGGGAAACGCCTGGTATCTTTATAGTCCTGTCGGGTTTCGCCACCTC
TGACTTGAGCGTCGATTTTTGTGATGCTCGTCAGGGGGGCGGAGCCTATGGAAAAACGCCAGCAACGCGG
CCTTTTTACGGTTCCTGGCCTTTTGCTGGCCTTTTGCTCACATGTTCTTTCCTGCGTTATCCCCTGATTC
TGTGGATAACCGTATTACCGCCTTTGAGTGAGCTGATACCGCTCGCCGCAGCCGAACGACCGAGCGCAGC
GAGTCAGTGAGCGAGGAAGCGGAAGAGCGCCCAATACGCAAACCGCCTCTCCCCGCGCGTTGGCCGATTC
ATTAATGCAGCTGGCACGACAGGTTTCCCGACTGGAAAGCGGGCAGTGAGCGCAACGCAATTAATGTGAG
TTAGCTCACTCATTAGGCACCCCAGGCTTTACACTTTATGCTTCCGGCTCGTATGTTGTGTGGAATTGTG
AGCGGATAACAATTTCACACAGGAAACAGCTATGACCATGATTACGCCAAGCTCTAGCTAGAGGTCGACC
AATTCTCATGTTTGACAGCTTATCATCGCAGATCCGGGCAACGTTGTTGCCATTGCTGCAGGCGCAGAAC
TGGTAGGTATGGAAGATCTATACATTGAATCAATATTGGCAATTAGCCATATTAGTCATTGGTTATATAG
CATAAATCAATATTGGCTATTGGCCATTGCATACGTTGTATCTATATCATAATATGTACATTTATATTGG
CTCATGTCCAATATGACCGCCATGTTGACATTGATTATTGACTAGTTATTAATAGTAATCAATTACGGGG
TCATTAGTTCATAGCCCATATATGGAGTTCCGCGTTACATAACTTACGGTAAATGGCCCGCCTGGCTGAC
CGCCCAACGACCCCCGCCCATTGACGTCAATAATGACGTATGTTCCCATAGTAACGCCAATAGGGACTTT
CCATTGACGTCAATGGGTGGAGTATTTACGGTAAACTGCCCACTTGGCAGTACATCAAGTGTATCATATG
CCAAGTCCGCCCCCTATTGACGTCAATGACGGTAAATGGCCCGCCTGGCATTATGCCCAGTACATGACCT
TACGGGACTTTCCTACTTGGCAGTACATCTACGTATTAGTCATCGCTATTACCATGGTGATGCGGTTTTG
GCAGTACACCAATGGGCGTGGATAGCGGTTTGACTCACGGGGATTTCCAAGTCTCCACCCCATTGACGTC
AATGGGAGTTTGTTTTGGCACCAAAATCAACGGGACTTTCCAAAATGTCGTAATAACCCCGCCCCGTTGA
CGCAAATGGGCGGTAGGCGTGTACGGTGGGAGGTCTATATAAGCAGAGCTCGTTTAGTGAACCGTCAGAT
CCTCACTCTCTTCCGCATCGCTGTCTGCGAGGGCCAGCTGTTGGGCTCGCGGTTGAGGACAAACTCTTCG
CGGTCTTTCCAGTACTCTTGGATCGGAAACCCGTCGGCCTCCGAACGGTACTCCGCCACCGAGGGACCTG
AGCGAGTCCGCATCGACCGGATCGGAAAACCTCTCGAGAAAGGCGTCTAACCAGTCACAGTCGCAAGGTA
GGCTGAGCACCGTGGCGGGCGGCAGCGGGTGGCGGTCGGGGTTGTTTCTGGCGGAGGTGCTGCTGATGAT
GTAATTAAAGTAGGCGGTCTTGAGACGGCGGATGGTCGAGGTGAGGTGTGGCAGGCTTGAGATCCAGCTG
TTGGGGTGAGTACTCCCTCTCAAAAGCGGGCATTACTTCTGCGCTAAGATTGTCAGTTTCCAAAAACGAG
GAGGATTTGATATTCACCTGGCCCGATCTGGCCATACACTTGAGTGACAATGACATCCACTTTGCCTTTC
TCTCCACAGGTGTCCACTCCCAGGTCCAAGTTTAAACTGCGGCCGCCACCATGGGAGGTAGACTGCTGCT
GTGGCCCCTGGTGCTGGGCTTTAGCCTGAGCGGCGGCACACAGACCCCTAGCGTGTACGACGAGAGCGGC
AGCACAGGCGGCGGAGATGACAGCACCCCCAGCATCCTGCCTGCCCCTAGAGGCTACCCTGGACAGGTCT
GCGCCAACGACAGCGACACCCTGGAACTGCCCGACAGCTCTAGAGCACTGCTCCTGGGCTGGGTGCCAAC
CGGCGCGCC
Features (pLannotate 1.2.2; 19 found; start..end, strand, type, name):
    713..768     +  polyA_signal   β-globin poly(A) signal: rabbit β-globin polyadenylation signal (Gil and Proudfoot, 1987)
   1282..2963    -  rep_origin     oriP (fragment): Epstein-Barr virus oriP replication origin (Yates et al., 2000)
   3090..3194    +  promoter       AmpR promoter: bla
   3195..4055    +  CDS            AmpR: β-lactamase; bla; confers resistance to ampicillin, carbenicillin, and related antibiotics
   4226..4814    +  rep_origin     ori: high-copy-number ColE1/pMB1/pBR322/pUC origin of replication
   4997..5089    +  CDS            lacI (fragment): lac repressor; lacI; The lac repressor binds to the lac operator to inhibit transcription in E. coli. This inhibition can be relieved by adding lactose or isopropyl-β-D-thiogalactopyranoside (IPTG).
   5102..5123    +  protein_bind   CAP binding site: CAP binding activates transcription in the presence of cAMP. E. coli catabolite activator protein
   5138..5168    +  promoter       lac promoter: promoter for the E. coli lac operon
   5176..5192    +  protein_bind   lac operator: The lac repressor binds to the lac operator to inhibit transcription in E. coli. This inhibition can be relieved by adding lactose or isopropyl-β-D-thiogalactopyranoside (IPTG). lac repressor encoded by lacI
   5262..5278    +  promoter       tet promoter (fragment): E. coli promoter for tetracycline efflux protein gene
   5288..5313    -  CDS            bla(M) (fragment): β-lactamase lacking the signal sequence; bla(M); allows cytosolic expression of β-lactamase
   5487..5866    +  enhancer       CMV enhancer: human cytomegalovirus immediate early enhancer
   5868..6067    +  promoter       CMV promoter: human cytomegalovirus (CMV) immediate early promoter
   6135..6173    +  misc_feature   Ad SA (fragment): adenovirus major late transcript splice acceptor (Friedrich and Soriano, 1991)
   6206..6415    -  CDS            PTP (fragment): TERM_ADE02 - Experimental evidence at protein level: Swiss-Prot protein existence level 1. Protein covalently bound to the viral DNA that acts as a primer for viral genomic replication by DNA strand displacement. Assembles on the viral origin of replication in an initiation complex with viral polymerase, DBP, host NFIA and host POU2F1/OCT1. During initiation, the polymerase covalently couples the first dCTP with Ser- 580 of pTP. The terminal protein stimulates the template activity over 20 fold compared to protein-free templates. Neo-synthesized viral genomes are linked to two preterminal prot
   6446..6535    +  intron         chimeric intron (fragment): chimera between introns from adenovirus and immunoglobulin heavy chain genes
   6554..6600    +  CDS            IgH signal sequence (fragment): signal sequence from the mouse immunoglobulin heavy chain variable region
   6631..6861    +  CDS            F2RL3 (fragment): PAR4_HUMAN - Also known as PAR4. Experimental evidence at protein level: Swiss-Prot protein existence level 1. Receptor for activated thrombin or trypsin coupled to G proteins that stimulate phosphoinositide hydrolysis. May play a role in platelets activation. From Homo sapiens (Human).
   6862..553     +  CDS            Cd4 (fragment) (across the origin): CD4_RAT - Experimental evidence at protein level: Swiss-Prot protein existence level 1. Integral membrane glycoprotein that plays an essential role in the immune response and serves multiple functions in responses against both external and internal offenses. In T-cells, functions primarily as a coreceptor for MHC class II molecule:peptide complex. The antigens presented by class II peptides are derived from extracellular proteins while class I peptides are derived from cytosolic proteins. Interacts simultaneously with the T-cell receptor (TCR) and the MHC class II presented by antigen presenti
