[The description below was written by a language model from this plasmid's Addgene catalogue record and pLannotate feature annotations shown in this document.]
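Description:
F2RL3-bio-His is a mammalian expression plasmid built on the pTT3 backbone for producing a soluble, secreted form of the extracellular region of human proteinase-activated receptor 4 (PAR4, encoded by F2RL3). It is maintained in E. coli through a high-copy ColE1/pUC-type origin with ampicillin selection (AmpR). It also carries a fragment of the Epstein-Barr virus oriP, which in pTT-type vectors supports episomal persistence and high yields in transiently transfected cells that supply EBNA1. Short remnants of lac regulatory elements and other bacterial sequences in the annotation appear to be backbone leftovers rather than functional parts.

The expression cassette is driven by the CMV immediate-early enhancer and promoter, followed by adenovirus-derived leader and splice elements and a chimeric intron fragment that promote efficient transcript processing. The pTP annotation in this region most likely reflects the same adenoviral sequence rather than an expressed gene. The chemically synthesised insert of about 250 bp sits between preserved NotI and AscI sites. An IgH signal sequence fragment is annotated just upstream of the F2RL3 segment, although the record does not say whether this or a native leader directs secretion. The ectodomain is fused in frame at its C terminus to rat CD4 domains 3 and 4, an enzymatic biotinylation sequence, a linker and a His tag. The transcript ends at a rabbit β-globin polyadenylation signal. Only the Cd4 portion of this tag is annotated in the feature table.

The tag allows His-based purification, and biotinylation allows oriented capture on streptavidin-coated surfaces. The associated publication used constructs of this kind to assemble a human platelet receptor protein microarray for screening extracellular receptor-ligand interactions.
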