Addgene plasmid #51864: F2RL3-bio-His
Purpose: Expresses full-length Proteinase-activated receptor 4 precursor ectodomain in mammalian cells. C-terminal rat Cd4d3+4 tag, biotinylation sequence and His tag.
Depositing lab: Gavin Wright. Depositing organization: Wellcome Sanger Institute. Publication: A human platelet receptor protein microarray identifies FcepsilonR1alpha as an activating PEAR1 ligand. Sun Y, Vandenbriele C, Kauskot A, Verhamme P, Hoylaerts MF, Wright GJ. Mol Cell Proteomics. 2015 Feb 23. pii: mcp.M114.046946. 10.1074/mcp.M114.046946 PubMed 25713122.
Backbone
  Vector backbone: pTT3
  Backbone manufacturer: Yves Durocher, NRC
  Backbone size w/o insert (bp): 6618
  Total vector size (bp): 6869
  Modifications to backbone: Rat CD4 d3+4, enzymatic biotinylation sequence, linker and His tag (CD4d3+4-BioLHis).
  Vector type: Mammalian Expression
Growth in bacteria
  Bacterial resistance: Ampicillin, 100 μg/mL
  Growth temperature: 37°C
  Growth strain: Top10
  Copy number: High Copy
Gene/Insert
  Gene/Insert name: F2RL3 (alt name: Proteinase-activated receptor 4 precursor)
  Species: H. sapiens (human)
  Insert size (bp): 251
  Entrez Gene: F2RL3 (a.k.a. PAR4)
  Promoter: CMV
  Tag / fusion protein: rat CD4 d3+4 (C terminal on backbone); enzymatic biotinylation sequence (C terminal on backbone); His tag (C terminal on backbone)
  Cloning method: Restriction Enzyme; 5′ cloning site NotI (not destroyed); 3′ cloning site AscI (not destroyed)
  Sequencing primers: 5′ CMV-fwd
Resource information
  A portion of this plasmid was derived from a plasmid made by: Insert was chemically synthesised.
Terms and licenses: Academic/Nonprofit Terms; Industry Terms: Not Available to Industry
Depositor comments: Article ref 96
How to cite: F2RL3-bio-His was a gift from Gavin Wright (Addgene plasmid # 51864 ; http://n2t.net/addgene:51864 ; RRID:Addgene_51864)
