>Addgene plasmid #51864 | F2RL3-bio-His | addgene partial sequence | sequence record 94653 | pMT2-F 5'-TTGCCTTTCTCTCCACAGGT-3'
ACTGCGGCCGCCACCATGGGAGGTAGACTGCTGCTGTGGCCCCTGGTGCTGGGCTTTAGCCTGAGCGGCG
GCACACAGACCCCTAGCGTGTACGACGAGAGCGGCAGCACAGGCGGCGGAGATGACAGCACCCCCAGCAT
CCTGCCTGCCCCTAGAGGCTACCCTGGACAGGTCTGCGCCAACGACAGCGACACCCTGGAACTGCCCGAC
AGCTCTAGAGCACTGCTCCTGGGCTGGGTGCCAACCGGCGCGCCGTCGACCTCCATCACGGCCTATAAGA
GTGAGGGGGAGTCAGCGGAGTTCTCCTTCCCACTCAACCTTGGAGAGGAAAGCCTGCAGGGAGAGTTGAG
ATGGAAGGCAGAGAAGGCTCCTTCTTCCCAGTCCTGGATCACCTTCTCCCTAAAGAACCAAAAGGTGTCT
GTGCAGAAGTCTACTAGCAACCCCAAGTTCCAGCTGTCCGAAACGCTCCCACTCACCCTTCAGATACCCC
AGGTCTCCCTTCAGTTTGCTGGTTCTGGCAACCTGACCCTGACTCTGGACAGAGGGATACTGTATCAGGA
AGTGAACCTGGTGGTGATGAAAGTGACTCAGCCCGACAGCAACACTTTGACCTGTGAGGTGATGGGACCC
ACCTCACCCAAGATGAGACTGATCTTGAAGCAGGAGAATCAGGAGGCCAGGGTCTCCAGGCAGGAGAAAG
TGATTCAAGTGCAGGCCCCTGAAGCAGGGGTGTGGCAATGTCTACTGAGTGAAGGTGAAGAGGTCAAGAT
GGACTCCAAGATCCAGGTTTTATCCAAAGGGTTGAATTCCGGCAGCCTGCACCACATCCTGGACGCCCAG
AAGATGCTGTGGAACCACAGGGACAGGAACCTGCC
