>Addgene plasmid #51864 | F2RL3-bio-His | addgene partial sequence | sequence record 94853 | rb_glob_PA_term-R 5'-CCCATATGTCCTTCCGAGTG-3'
AATAAATTTCCTTTATTAGCCAGAGGTCGAGGTCGGGGGATCCTTAATTAATCACGTGTCTAGACTCAAT
GGTGGTGATGGTGGTGGGGGCCCAGAGGGGCCAGAGGAGGCAGGTTCCTGTCCCTGTGGTTCCACAGCAT
CTTCTGGGCGTCCAGGATGTGGTGCAGGCTGCCGGAATTCAACCCTTTGGATAAAACCTGGATCTTGGAG
TCCATCTTGACCTCTTCACCTTCACTCAGTAGACATTGCCACACCCCTGCTTCAGGGGCCTGCACTTGAA
TCACTTTCTCCTGCCTGGAGACCCTGGCCTCCTGATTCTCCTGCTTCAAGATCAGTCTCATCTTGGGTGA
GGTGGGTCCCATCACCTCACAGGTCAAAGTGTTGCTGTCGGGCTGAGTCACTTTCATCACCACCAGGTTC
ACTTCCTGATACAGTATCCCTCTGTCCAGAGTCAGGGTCAGGTTGCCAGAACCAGCAAACTGAAGGGAGA
CCTGGGGTATCTGAAGGGTGAGTGGGAGCGTTTCGGACAGCTGGAACTTGGGGTTGCTAGTAGACTTCTG
CACAGACACCTTTTGGTTCTTTAGGGAGAAGGTGATCCAGGACTGGGAAGAAGGAGCCTTCTCTGCCTTC
CATCTCAACTCTCCCTGCAGGCTTTCCTCTCCAAGGTTGAGTGGGAAGGAGAACTCCGCTGACTCCCCCT
CACTCTTATAGGCCGTGATGGAGGTCGACGGCGCGCCGGTTGGCACCCAGCCCAGGAGCAGTGCTCTAGA
GCTGTCGGGCAGTTCCAGGGTGTCGCTGTCGTTGGCGCAGACCTGTCCAGGGTAGCCTCTAGGGGCAGGC
AGGATGCTGGGGGTGCTGTCATCTCCGCCGCCTGTGCTGCCGCTCTCGTCGTACACGCTAGGGGTCTGTG
TGCCGCCGCTCAGGCT
